>Addgene plasmid #223912 | HCT14_rAAV-eHGT_1051m-minBglobin-SYFP2-WPRE3-BGHpA | addgene full sequence | sequence record 447425 | Addgene NGS Result
CCTGCAGGCAGCTGCGCGCTCGCTCGCTCACTGAGGCCGCCCGGGCGTCGGGCGACCTTTGGTCGCCCGG
CCTCAGTGAGCGAGCGAGCGCGCAGAGAGGGAGTGGCCAACTCCATCACTAGGGGTTCCTGCGGCCGCAC
GCGTTGTAAGAGTAATAATCGCCGGCGCTGATTTTCCCAAGGGCAGTTTACAGAGCAGCCCTCCCCTGTG
CACCACTGCAGGAGACTTAGTATTAAGTTGCCTGCCCTGGTTCTGACTGGATGACATTGTTCCAAAAAGG
ATGCCCCCAAGATCTTCCCACTAGAAACTTGCACAGGGCACGTTTTAGGGTGTGCTTGCCGCCATCCTGC
CCTGTATGAGCAGGACCTAACAGGGTTAATTAGGGCCTTGGCTATAGATTTGGAGCTCAGCAAAGCTCTG
GGGTCCTCAAGCCCAGCTGGCATGGGGGTAGGAATGGCTGGCATCTCCTGCCGGGTTGGGTGAAGGCCAT
AGCAGTATCTGGCTGCCCAGAGCGTTCTGTATTTGTAAAACACAGTGTTCCAACACTGGGCCAGGCTGGA
TATAGCCAGGCCTTGTCCCTATCTGGCCTGGATTGTCCTATCACCTTGTGGGGGTAAAGCTGGCAGAAGG
AGCAGTTGGGGCATTGTCCCAAGGAGATATTAAGCGGCCATGAGGAAGACACAGGCCCTGGAACAGACAG
CGGGTCACTCTCCAGTTCAGTGCTCGCCTCTGTGCTCCTGACTGTGTACCCTTACTGTGTGGAATGCGGA
TGCTGATCCCCCATGGTTGTTCCACATTTGACCCGCCGGCGGAGCTCGGGCTGGGCATAAAAGTCAGGGC
AGAGCCATCTATTGCTTACATTTGCTTCTGGGATCCAGATCTTTCGAAGCTAGCGCTACCGGTCGCCACC
ATGGTGAGCAAGGGCGAGGAGCTGTTCACCGGGGTGGTGCCCATCCTGGTCGAGCTGGACGGCGACGTAA
ACGGCCACAAGTTCAGCGTGTCCGGCGAGGGCGAGGGCGATGCCACCTACGGCAAGCTGACCCTGAAGCT
GATCTGCACCACCGGCAAGCTGCCCGTGCCCTGGCCCACCCTCGTGACCACCCTGGGCTACGGCGTGCAG
TGCTTCGCCCGCTACCCCGACCACATGAAGCAGCACGACTTCTTCAAGTCCGCCATGCCCGAAGGCTACG
TCCAGGAGCGCACCATCTTCTTCAAGGACGACGGCAACTACAAGACCCGCGCCGAGGTGAAGTTCGAGGG
CGACACCCTGGTGAACCGCATCGAGCTGAAGGGCATCGACTTCAAGGAGGACGGCAACATCCTGGGGCAC
AAGCTGGAGTACAACTACAACAGCCACAACGTCTATATCACCGCCGACAAGCAGAAGAACGGCATCAAGG
CCAACTTCAAGATCCGCCACAACATCGAGGACGGCGGCGTGCAGCTCGCCGACCACTACCAGCAGAACAC
CCCCATCGGCGACGGCCCCGTGCTGCTGCCCGACAACCACTACCTGAGCTACCAGTCCAAGCTGAGCAAA
GACCCCAACGAGAAGCGCGATCACATGGTCCTGCTGGAGTTCGTGACCGCCGCCGGGATCACTCTCGGCA
TGGACGAGCTGTACAAGTAAGTCGACGGCGCGCCGCGGCCGCGAATTCGATATCATAATCAACCTCTGGA
TTACAAAATTTGTGAAAGATTGACTGGTATTCTTAACTATGTTGCTCCTTTTACGCTATGTGGATACGCT
GCTTTAATGCCTTTGTATCATGCTATTGCTTCCCGTATGGCTTTCATTTTCTCCTCCTTGTATAAATCCT
GGTTAGTTCTTGCCACGGCGGAACTCATCGCCGCCTGCCTTGCCCGCTGCTGGACAGGGGCTCGGCTGTT
GGGCACTGACAATTCCGTGGCTCGAGAGATCTTCGACTGTGCCTTCTAGTTGCCAGCCATCTGTTGTTTG
CCCCTCCCCCGTGCCTTCCTTGACCCTGGAAGGTGCCACTCCCACTGTCCTTTCCTAATAAAATGAGGAA
ATTGCATCGCATTGTCTGAGTAGGTGTCATTCTATTCTGGGGGGTGGGGTGGGGCAGGACAGCAAGGGGG
AGGATTGGGAAGACAATAGCAGGCATGAGATCTCACGTGCGGACCGAGCGGCCGCAGGAACCCCTAGTGA
TGGAGTTGGCCACTCCCTCTCTGCGCGCTCGCTCGCTCACTGAGGCCGGGCGACCAAAGGTCGCCCGACG
CCCGGGCTTTGCCCGGGCGGCCTCAGTGAGCGAGCGAGCGCGCAGCTGCCTGCAGGGGCGCCTGATGCGG
TATTTTCTCCTTACGCATCTGTGCGGTATTTCACACCGCATA
[95 nt withheld, positions 2353-2447]
T
[46 nt withheld, positions 2449-2494]
C
[141 nt withheld, positions 2496-2636]
CCTTTGACGTTGGAGTCCACGTTCTTT
[37 nt withheld, positions 2664-2700]
ACTCTATCTCGGGCTATTCTTTTGATTTATAAGGGATTTTGCCGATTTCGGTCTATTGGTTAAAAAATGA
GCTGATTTAACAAAAATTTAACGCGAATTTTAACAAAATATTAACGTTTACAATTTTATGGTGCACTCTC
AGTACAATCTGCTCTGATGCCGCATAGTTAAGCCAGCCCCGACACCCGCCAACACCCGCTGACGCGCCCT
GACGGGCTTGTCTGCTCCCGGCATCCGCTTACAGACAAGCTGTGACCGTCTCCGGGAGCTGCATGTGTCA
GAGGTTTTCACCGTCATCACCGAAACGCGCGAGACGAAAGGGCCTCGTGATACGCCTATTTTTATAGGTT
AATGTCATGATAATAATGGTTTCTTAGACGTCAGGTGGCACTTTTCGGGGAAATGTGCGCGGAACCCCTA
TTTGTTTATTTTTCTAAATACATTCAAATATGTATCCGCTCATGAGACAATAACCCTGATAAATGCTTCA
ATAATATTGAAAAAGGAAGAGTATGAGTATTCAACATTTCCGTGTCGCCCTTATTCCCTTTTTTGCGGCA
TTTTGCCTTCCTGTTTTTGCTCACCCAGAAACGCTGGTGAAAGTAAAAGATGCTGAAGATCAGTTGGGTG
CACGAGTGGGTTACATCGAACTGGATCTCAACAGCGGTAAGATCCTTGAGAGTTTTCGCCCCGAAGAACG
TTTTCCAATGATGAGCACTTTTAAAGTTCTGCTATGTGGCGCGGTATTATCCCGTATTGACGCCGGGCAA
GAGCAACTCGGTCGCCGCATACACTATTCTCAGAATGACTTGGTTGAGTACTCACCAGTCACAGAAAAGC
ATCTTACGGATGGCATGACAGTAAGAGAATTATGCAGTGCTGCCATAACCATGAGTGATAACACTGCGGC
CAACTTACTTCTGACAACGATCGGAGGACCGAAGGAGCTAACCGCTTTTTTGCACAACATGGGGGATCAT
GTAACTCGCCTTGATCGTTGGGAACCGGAGCTGAATGAAGCCATACCAAACGACGAGCGTGACACCACGA
TGCCTGTAGCAATGGCAACAACGTTGCGCAAACTATTAACTGGCGAACTACTTACTCTAGCTTCCCGGCA
ACAATTAATAGACTGGATGGAGGCGGATAAAGTTGCAGGACCACTTCTGCGCTCGGCCCTTCCGGCTGGC
TGGTTTATTGCTGATAAATCTGGAGCCGGTGAGCGTGGGTCTCGCGGTATCATTGCAGCACTGGGGCCAG
ATGGTAAGCCCTCCCGTATCGTAGTTATCTACACGACGGGGAGTCAGGCAACTATGGATGAACGAAATAG
ACAGATCGCTGAGATAGGTGCCTCACTGATTAAGCATTGGTAACTGTCAGACCAAGTTTACTCATATATA
CTTTAGATTGATTTAAAACTTCATTTTTAATTTAAAAGGATCTAGGTGAAGATCCTTTTTGATAATCTCA
TGACCAAAATCCCTTAACGTGAGTTTTCGTTCCACTGAGCGTCAGACCCCGTAGAAAAGATCAAAGGATC
TTCTTGAGATCCTTTTTTTCTGCGCGTAATCTGCTGCTTGCAAACAAAAAAACCACCGCTACCAGCGGTG
GTTTGTTTGCCGGATCAAGAGCTACCAACTCTTTTTCCGAAGGTAACTGGCTTCAGCAGAGCGCAGATAC
CAAATACTGTTCTTCTAGTGTAGCCGTAGTTAGGCCACCACTTCAAGAACTCTGTAGCACCGCCTACATA
CCTCGCTCTGCTAATCCTGTTACCAGTGGCTGCTGCCAGTGGCGATAAGTCGTGTCTTACCGGGTTGGAC
TCAAGACGATAGTTACCGGATAAGGCGCAGCGGTCGGGCTGAACGGGGGGTTCGTGCACACAGCCCAGCT
TGGAGCGAACGACCTACACCGAACTGAGATACCTACAGCGTGAGCTATGAGAAAGCGCCACGCTTCCCGA
AGGGAGAAAGGCGGACAGGTATCCGGTAAGCGGCAGGGTCGGAACAGGAGAGCGCACGAGGGAGCTTCCA
GGGGGAAACGCCTGGTATCTTTATAGTCCTGTCGGGTTTCGCCACCTCTGACTTGAGCGTCGATTTTTGT
GATGCTCGTCAGGGGGGCGGAGCCTATGGAAAAACGCCAGCAACGCGGCCTTTTTACGGTTCCTGGCCTT
TTGCTGGCCTTTTGCTCACATGT
Features (pLannotate 1.2.2; 14 found; start..end, strand, type, name):
     12..39      +  repeat_region  AAV2 ITR (fragment): inverted terminal repeat of adeno-associated virus serotype 2 inverted
     68..95      +  repeat_region  AAV2 ITR (fragment): inverted terminal repeat of adeno-associated virus serotype 2 inverted
    911..1627    +  CDS            SYFP2: SYFP2 is a basic (constitutively fluorescent) yellow fluorescent protein published in 2006, derived from Aequorea victoria. It is reported to be a very rapidly-maturing monomer with moderate acid sensitivity.
   1667..1824    +  misc_feature   WPRE (fragment): woodchuck hepatitis virus posttranscriptional regulatory element
   1830..1910    +  misc_feature   WPRE (fragment): woodchuck hepatitis virus posttranscriptional regulatory element
   1927..2038    +  polyA_signal   bGH poly(A) signal: bovine growth hormone polyadenylation signal
   2156..2296    +  repeat_region  AAV2 ITR: inverted terminal repeat of adeno-associated virus serotype 2 inverted
   2301..2352    -  misc_feature   bom (fragment): basis of mobility region from pBR322
   2371..2826    +  rep_origin     f1 ori (sequence partly withheld): f1 bacteriophage origin of replication; arrow indicates direction of (+) strand synthesis
   2827..2876    -  misc_feature   bom (fragment): basis of mobility region from pBR322
   2978..3013    -  CDS            rop (fragment): Rop protein, which maintains plasmids at low copy number; rop
   3108..3212    +  promoter       AmpR promoter: bla
   3213..4073    +  CDS            AmpR: β-lactamase; bla; confers resistance to ampicillin, carbenicillin, and related antibiotics
   4244..4832    +  rep_origin     ori: high-copy-number ColE1/pMB1/pBR322/pUC origin of replication
