[The description below was written by a language model from this plasmid's Addgene catalogue record and pLannotate feature annotations shown in this document.]
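Description:
HCT14_rAAV-eHGT_1051m-minBglobin-SYFP2-WPRE3-BGHpA is a recombinant AAV transfer plasmid of about 4.9 kb, built on the Allen Institute rAAV-minBglobin-SYFP2-WPRE3-BGHpA backbone. It is designed to produce an AAV that directly expresses a yellow fluorescent reporter. In bacteria it replicates from a high-copy ColE1/pUC-type origin and is selected with ampicillin through the AmpR (β-lactamase) gene and its promoter. An f1 phage origin and small remnants of pBR322 bom and rop sequence are also annotated in the backbone. The use of a recombination-deficient growth strain is consistent with the need to keep the repeat-rich ITRs intact.

The payload sits between AAV2 inverted terminal repeats, which provide the signals for replication and packaging of the genome into capsids. The 3′ ITR is annotated in full, whereas only short fragments are detected at the 5′ end. By its name, the construct carries an enhancer designated eHGT_1051m upstream of a minimal β-globin promoter. Neither element is annotated in the feature table, but an unannotated stretch of roughly 800 bp lies between the 5′ ITR fragments and the reporter, where they would be expected. In this design, the minimal promoter has little activity of its own, so expression depends on the specificity of the enhancer. The transcript encodes SYFP2, a rapidly maturing monomeric yellow fluorescent protein. This is followed by WPRE3, a shortened woodchuck posttranscriptional regulatory element (annotated as two WPRE fragments) that boosts expression while saving packaging space, and by the bovine growth hormone polyadenylation signal.

The associated publication concerns enhancer AAVs for targeting spinal motor neurons and descending motor pathways in rodents and macaque. This suggests use as a reporter vector for labelling such populations, although the record does not state which cell type this particular enhancer targets.
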