Addgene plasmid #223912: HCT14_rAAV-eHGT_1051m-minBglobin-SYFP2-WPRE3-BGHpA
Purpose: Direct-expressing SYFP2 AAV virus
Depositing lab: Tanya Daigle & Allen Institute for Brain Science. Depositing organization: Allen Institute. Publication: Enhancer AAVs for targeting spinal motor neurons and descending motor pathways in rodents and macaque. Kussick E, Johansen N, Taskin N, Chowdhury A, Quinlan MA, Fraser A, Clark AG, Wynalda B, Martinez R, Groce EL, Reding M, Liang E, Shulga L, Huang C, Casper T, Clark M, Ho W, Gao Y, van Velthoven CTJ, Sobieski C, Ferrer R, Berg MR, Curtis BC, English C, Day JC, Fortuna MG, Donadio N, Newman D, Yao S, Chakka AB, Goldy J, Torkelson A, Guzman JB, Chakrabarty R, Nguy B, Guilford N, Pham TH, Wright V, Ronellenfitch K, Naidoo R, Kenney J, Williford A, Ramakrishnan C, Drinnenberg A, Gudsnuk K, Thyagarajan B, Smith KA, Dee N, Deisseroth K, Zeng H, Yao Z, Tasic B, Levi BP, Hodge R, Bakken TE, Lein ES, Ting JT, Daigle TL. Cell Rep. 2025 Jun 24;44(6):115730. doi: 10.1016/j.celrep.2025.115730. Epub 2025 May 21. PubMed 40403722.
Backbone
  Vector backbone: rAAV-minBglobin-SYFP2-WPRE3-BGHpA
  Backbone manufacturer: Allen Institute for Brain Science
  Backbone size w/o insert (bp): 4243
  Vector type: AAV
Growth in bacteria
  Bacterial resistance: Ampicillin, 100 μg/mL
  Growth temperature: 37°C
  Growth strain: NEB Stable
  Copy number: High Copy
Gene/Insert
  Gene/Insert name: SYFP2
  Species: Synthetic
  Insert size (bp): 720
  Mutation: N/A
  Promoter: minBglobin
  Cloning method: Gibson Cloning
  Sequencing primers: 5′ CTGATTTTCCCAAGGGCAG; 3′ GGTCAAATGTGGAACAACC
Terms and licenses: Academic/Nonprofit Terms; Industry Terms: Not Available to Industry
How to cite: HCT14_rAAV-eHGT_1051m-minBglobin-SYFP2-WPRE3-BGHpA was a gift from Tanya Daigle & Allen Institute for Brain Science (Addgene plasmid # 223912 ; http://n2t.net/addgene:223912 ; RRID:Addgene_223912)
